Addgene plasmid #68172: pHsp70B (GB0155)
Purpose: Provides the Arabidopsis thaliana heat shock protein 70B promoter as a level 0 GoldenBraid part
Depositing lab: Diego Orzaez. Depositing organization: Agencia Estatal Consejo Superior de Investigaciones Científicas, M.P. Publication: GoldenBraid 2.0: a comprehensive DNA assembly framework for plant synthetic biology. Sarrion-Perdigones A, Vazquez-Vilar M, Palaci J, Castelijns B, Forment J, Ziarsolo P, Blanca J, Granell A, Orzaez D. Plant Physiol. 2013 Jul;162(3):1618-31. 10.1104/pp.113.217661 PubMed 23669743.
Backbone
  Vector backbone: pUPD
  Backbone manufacturer: self-made; derived from pGEMT-Easy manufactured by Promega
  Vector type: Synthetic Biology
Growth in bacteria
  Bacterial resistance: Ampicillin, 100 μg/mL
  Growth temperature: 37°C
  Growth strain: DH5alpha
  Copy number: High Copy
Gene/Insert
  Gene/Insert name: AtHsp70B promoter
  Species: A. thaliana (mustard weed)
  Insert size (bp): 1977
  Mutation: BsaI and BsmBI sites removed
  Cloning method: Restriction Enzyme; 5′ cloning site BsmBI (destroyed during cloning); 3′ cloning site BsmBI (destroyed during cloning)
  Sequencing primers: 5′ SP6; 3′ T7
Terms and licenses: Academic/Nonprofit Terms; Industry Terms: Not Available to Industry
Depositor comments: insert can be released with BsaI
How to cite: pHsp70B (GB0155) was a gift from Diego Orzaez (Addgene plasmid # 68172 ; http://n2t.net/addgene:68172 ; RRID:Addgene_68172)
