[The description below was written by a language model from this plasmid's Addgene catalogue record and the feature table of its GenBank file.]
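Description:
pHsp70B (GB0155) is a level 0 part plasmid of the GoldenBraid 2.0 modular cloning system for plant synthetic biology. It is built on pUPD, the universal part domestication vector that the depositors derived from pGEM-T Easy. The 5,038 bp circular plasmid is maintained in E. coli at high copy through a ColE1/pUC-type origin and is selected with ampicillin via the bla (AmpR) gene and its own promoter. An f1 phage origin is also present. The backbone retains the lac promoter, lac operator and CAP binding site of the lacZ region, and SP6 and T7 promoters with M13 primer sites flank the cloning position and serve for sequencing across the insert.

The payload is a 1,977 bp promoter fragment from the Arabidopsis thaliana heat shock protein 70B gene. It has been "domesticated" by removing internal BsaI and BsmBI sites so that it is compatible with type IIS assembly. It was inserted using BsmBI sites that were destroyed during cloning, and it can be released with BsaI for joining to other standard parts, such as coding sequences and terminators, to form a transcriptional unit in a GoldenBraid destination vector. The feature table annotates only backbone elements. The promoter itself is not labelled and presumably lies in the unannotated region between the T7 and SP6 sites. Two short "Kozak consensus" annotations just downstream of the T7 promoter look like automated motif matches, since the record describes no coding sequence there. The plasmid drives no plant expression by itself; it is a source of a promoter that, given its heat shock gene origin, would be expected to give heat-responsive expression, although the record gives no expression data.
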