LOCUS       Exported 5038 bp ds-DNA circular SYN 12-MAY-2021
DEFINITION  Provides the Arabidopsis thaliana heat shock protein 70B promoter as
            a level 0 GoldenBraid part.
ACCESSION   .
VERSION     .
KEYWORDS    pHsp70B (GB0155)
SOURCE      synthetic DNA construct
  ORGANISM  synthetic DNA construct
REFERENCE   1 (bases 1 to 5038)
  AUTHORS   Sarrion-Perdigones A, Vazquez-Vilar M, Palaci J, Castelijns B,
            Forment J, Ziarsolo P, Blanca J, Granell A, Orzaez D
  TITLE     GoldenBraid 2.0: a comprehensive DNA assembly framework for plant
            synthetic biology.
  JOURNAL   Plant Physiol. 2013 Jul;162(3):1618-31.
  PUBMED    23669743
REFERENCE   2 (bases 1 to 5038)
  AUTHORS   .
  TITLE     Direct Submission
  JOURNAL   Exported May 12, 2021 from SnapGene Server 1.1.58
            http://www.snapgene.com
FEATURES             Location/Qualifiers
     source          1..5038
                     /organism="synthetic DNA construct"
                     /mol_type="other DNA"
     promoter        complement(2088..2106)
                     /label=SP6 promoter
                     /note="promoter for bacteriophage SP6 RNA polymerase"
     primer_bind     complement(2089..2106)
                     /label=SP6
                     /note="SP6 promoter, forward primer"
     primer_bind     complement(2124..2140)
                     /label=M13 rev
                     /note="common sequencing primer, one of multiple similar
                     variants"
     primer_bind     complement(2124..2140)
                     /label=M13 Reverse
                     /note="In lacZ gene. Also called M13-rev"
     primer_bind     complement(2137..2159)
                     /label=M13/pUC Reverse
                     /note="In lacZ gene"
     protein_bind    2148..2164
                     /label=lac operator
                     /bound_moiety="lac repressor encoded by lacI"
                     /note="The lac repressor binds to the lac operator to
                     inhibit transcription in E. coli. This inhibition can be
                     relieved by adding lactose or
                     isopropyl-beta-D-thiogalactopyranoside (IPTG)."
     promoter        complement(2172..2202)
                     /label=lac promoter
                     /note="promoter for the E. coli lac operon"
     protein_bind    2217..2238
                     /label=CAP binding site
                     /bound_moiety="E. coli catabolite activator protein"
                     /note="CAP binding activates transcription in the presence
                     of cAMP."
     primer_bind     complement(2355..2372)
                     /label=L4440
                     /note="L4440 vector, forward primer"
     rep_origin      complement(2526..3114)
                     /direction=LEFT
                     /label=ori
                     /note="high-copy-number ColE1/pMB1/pBR322/pUC origin of
                     replication"
     primer_bind     complement(2606..2625)
                     /label=pBR322ori-F
                     /note="pBR322 origin, forward primer"
     CDS             complement(3285..4145)
                     /codon_start=1
                     /gene="bla"
                     /product="beta-lactamase"
                     /label=AmpR
                     /note="confers resistance to ampicillin, carbenicillin, and
                     related antibiotics"
                     /translation="MSIQHFRVALIPFFAAFCLPVFAHPETLVKVKDAEDQLGARVGYI
                     ELDLNSGKILESFRPEERFPMMSTFKVLLCGAVLSRIDAGQEQLGRRIHYSQNDLVEYS
                     PVTEKHLTDGMTVRELCSAAITMSDNTAANLLLTTIGGPKELTAFLHNMGDHVTRLDRW
                     EPELNEAIPNDERDTTMPVAMATTLRKLLTGELLTLASRQQLIDWMEADKVAGPLLRSA
                     LPAGWFIADKSGAGERGSRGIIAALGPDGKPSRIVVIYTTGSQATMDERNRQIAEIGAS
                     LIKHW"
     primer_bind     3908..3927
                     /label=Amp-R
                     /note="Ampicillin resistance gene, reverse primer"
     promoter        complement(4146..4250)
                     /gene="bla"
                     /label=AmpR promoter
     rep_origin      complement(4328..4783)
                     /direction=LEFT
                     /label=f1 ori
                     /note="f1 bacteriophage origin of replication; arrow
                     indicates direction of (+) strand synthesis"
     primer_bind     complement(4465..4486)
                     /label=F1ori-F
                     /note="F1 origin, forward primer"
     primer_bind     4677..4696
                     /label=F1ori-R
                     /note="F1 origin, reverse primer"
     primer_bind     4909..4931
                     /label=M13/pUC Forward
                     /note="In lacZ gene"
     primer_bind     4923..4940
                     /label=M13 Forward
                     /note="In lacZ gene. Also called M13-F20 or M13 (-21)
                     Forward"
     primer_bind     4924..4940
                     /label=M13 fwd
                     /note="common sequencing primer, one of multiple similar
                     variants"
     primer_bind     4947..4966
                     /label=T7
                     /note="T7 promoter, forward primer"
     promoter        4947..4965
                     /label=T7 promoter
                     /note="promoter for bacteriophage T7 RNA polymerase"
     regulatory      4996..5005
                     /regulatory_class="other"
                     /note="vertebrate consensus sequence for strong initiation
                     of translation (Kozak, 1987)"
     regulatory      5000..5009
                     /regulatory_class="other"
                     /note="vertebrate consensus sequence for strong initiation
                     of translation (Kozak, 1987)"
ORIGIN
        1 ctcgcatttg ctaaaaaaaa gcttcagtaa ttgaatgaaa ttggaagtga ggtttttcga
       61 tttcttttgt ttgtttatct gtttgatgaa gaatcggaaa cgatggaaga agctatatat
      121 acgaatccga cgagaggaac gagacatttc gagaaaaaag gtcgtggcac aacccagggg
      181 attgtggaaa ggtggagaaa tcgcgcaaac gtacaagaga gttctggatt caccgaccgg
      241 gatatatttt atctccggcg accgcttgat aattaaatgg gcctattaaa gcccatatgg
      301 tataaacttg taggcccgta tatagaataa aaggcccagt gtaagttctg gaggattttc
      361 aatattttgt ttacgtcttc tttcttcact tgttctgtga tttcgaagac gagaaaggaa
      421 aagccatgaa agaggcgaag gagaagaaga atccagaaat ctccgttagt atcacgatat
      481 caacttgggg ggcttttgct gtttatgtga ttactgggtt atttctgatc ttcggatttc
      541 acgtggtccg taacaaatac tctgtcgatc tcatttctga tccaactctc actctgcgtc
      601 tgctatgggt actaaaactt tctttcataa cctggttgct agtggatatt tttcagttaa
      661 ttttagcctt tttgttttga tgttgatatt cagattattg agttcccgat cgtggtaatc
      721 atctacagct tgttccgacg aaacccagag aaatgctcgg tgagtatagt tcatctctga
      781 ggttctctgt gagaattaaa gaaactgaat ttctcgtttt aactcgattg ctttgtgctt
      841 gtctcatttc ccttttatga aattgacaaa acaagctagt atcctcactt tacactctta
      901 atgctcaaaa aaatcgtttc ttttcatata gtattatttt ggtcttgtgt gttttgactc
      961 tgtattcatg attttctcat tgatttccag tactttagag ctgttggccg aagcttagtc
     1021 ggactaattg ccggttagta tttctgtttt tcagcttatt atagctcact aatttttcaa
     1081 agaagttgat tgctcaatga gttcacctgg aaattctaga tgttaagcta aacctgaaga
     1141 tgtgagtgag tctgagcttc ttatgctttc atcttgtgct tttgctgatt cagtatccct
     1201 tgattgtgtc tactatatct atacctgtgt tttgatttgt ttaataggtg ctcttataaa
     1261 tgctttggga gctgtttctt tgggtgcacc tattggaatg cagtatgttt cactaagatc
     1321 ttctttctct atatcttttt atttctttct aattgtggaa atgttgattg taaatctgga
     1381 cttttcagtt gtccagatta aaaatgaggc tccttaatgc tggttgtggt ctgacttctg
     1441 catggagatt gtgtgatttt caaaagctga catgagtatt accttctcat cttatgcaga
     1501 tctctatcaa aaacaattca ctggtccttt ctaatgtctg ttttcacggt aagctgcagt
     1561 gtccatgact taaaagatgt taataccatg ccatatgtgt atttctgcag tttgaaacaa
     1621 accttttgat ggtgtctgat gattttgatt ttcataggtt gtaccagcaa ctgcagtttt
     1681 aggtgcatca tggatagatt ggcatcgtat ctttgcttca ctaaagtaag tcacttatgc
     1741 tacctagtat gataattcac acactttatg ttgttgttaa tccatctttt ttttttcttt
     1801 tagaccaatc ggaattatag aacatatgct cttagttcca gcatatggag caattattgg
     1861 aggatggttt ggagcttggc ctatgccact tgactgggaa agaccatggc aggtaatgtt
     1921 tatttcttct caacatacag tcaagggctt gtttctgaac tttattgctc ccttttttcg
     1981 cagttctccc gagaccactc atcgcccaat cactagtgaa ttcgcggccg cctgcaggtc
     2041 gaccatatgg gagagctccc aacgcgttgg atgcatagct tgagtattct atagtgtcac
     2101 ctaaatagct tggcgtaatc atggtcatag ctgtttcctg tgtgaaattg ttatccgctc
     2161 acaattccac acaacatacg agccggaagc ataaagtgta aagcctgggg tgcctaatga
     2221 gtgagctaac tcacattaat tgcgttgcgc tcactgcccg ctttccagtc gggaaacctg
     2281 tcgtgccagc tgcattaatg aatcggccaa cgcgcgggga gaggcggttt gcgtattggg
     2341 cgctcttccg cttcctcgct cactgactcg ctgcgctcgg tcgttcggct gcggcgagcg
     2401 gtatcagctc actcaaaggc ggtaatacgg ttatccacag aatcagggga taacgcagga
     2461 aagaacatgt gagcaaaagg ccagcaaaag gccaggaacc gtaaaaaggc cgcgttgctg
     2521 gcgtttttcc ataggctccg cccccctgac gagcatcaca aaaatcgacg ctcaagtcag
     2581 aggtggcgaa acccgacagg actataaaga taccaggcgt ttccccctgg aagctccctc
     2641 gtgcgctctc ctgttccgac cctgccgctt accggatacc tgtccgcctt tctcccttcg
     2701 ggaagcgtgg cgctttctca tagctcacgc tgtaggtatc tcagttcggt gtaggtcgtt
     2761 cgctccaagc tgggctgtgt gcacgaaccc cccgttcagc ccgaccgctg cgccttatcc
     2821 ggtaactatc gtcttgagtc caacccggta agacacgact tatcgccact ggcagcagcc
     2881 actggtaaca ggattagcag agcgaggtat gtaggcggtg ctacagagtt cttgaagtgg
     2941 tggcctaact acggctacac tagaagaaca gtatttggta tctgcgctct gctgaagcca
     3001 gttaccttcg gaaaaagagt tggtagctct tgatccggca aacaaaccac cgctggtagc
     3061 ggtggttttt ttgtttgcaa gcagcagatt acgcgcagaa aaaaaggatc tcaagaagat
     3121 cctttgatct tttctacggg gtctgacgct cagtggaacg aaaactcacg ttaagggatt
     3181 ttggtcatga gattatcaaa aaggatcttc acctagatcc ttttaaatta aaaatgaagt
     3241 tttaaatcaa tctaaagtat atatgagtaa acttggtctg acagttacca atgcttaatc
     3301 agtgaggcac ctatctcagc gatctgtcta tttcgttcat ccatagttgc ctgactcccc
     3361 gtcgtgtaga taactacgat acgggagggc ttaccatctg gccccagtgc tgcaatgata
     3421 ccgcgcgacc cacgctcacc ggctccagat ttatcagcaa taaaccagcc agccggaagg
     3481 gccgagcgca gaagtggtcc tgcaacttta tccgcctcca tccagtctat taattgttgc
     3541 cgggaagcta gagtaagtag ttcgccagtt aatagtttgc gcaacgttgt tgccattgct
     3601 acaggcatcg tggtgtcacg ctcgtcgttt ggtatggctt cattcagctc cggttcccaa
     3661 cgatcaaggc gagttacatg atcccccatg ttgtgcaaaa aagcggttag ctccttcggt
     3721 cctccgatcg ttgtcagaag taagttggcc gcagtgttat cactcatggt tatggcagca
     3781 ctgcataatt ctcttactgt catgccatcc gtaagatgct tttctgtgac tggtgagtac
     3841 tcaaccaagt cattctgaga atagtgtatg cggcgaccga gttgctcttg cccggcgtca
     3901 atacgggata ataccgcgcc acatagcaga actttaaaag tgctcatcat tggaaaacgt
     3961 tcttcggggc gaaaactctc aaggatctta ccgctgttga gatccagttc gatgtaaccc
     4021 actcgtgcac ccaactgatc ttcagcatct tttactttca ccagcgtttc tgggtgagca
     4081 aaaacaggaa ggcaaaatgc cgcaaaaaag ggaataaggg cgacacggaa atgttgaata
     4141 ctcatactct tcctttttca atattattga agcatttatc agggttattg tctcatgagc
     4201 ggatacatat ttgaatgtat ttagaaaaat aaacaaatag gggttccgcg cacatttccc
     4261 cgaaaagtgc cacctgatgc ggtgtgaaat accgcacaga tgcgtaagga gaaaataccg
     4321 catcaggaaa ttgtaagcgt taatattttg ttaaaattcg cgttaaattt ttgttaaatc
     4381 agctcatttt ttaaccaata ggccgaaatc ggcaaaatcc cttataaatc aaaagaatag
     4441 accgagatag ggttgagtgt tgttccagtt tggaacaaga gtccactatt aaagaacgtg
     4501 gactccaacg tcaaagggcg aaaaaccgtc tatcagggcg ctggcccact acgtgaacca
     4561 tcaccctnnn nnnnnnnnnn nnnnnnnnnn nnnnnnnnnn nnnnnnnnnn nnnnnnnnnn
     4621 nnnnnnnnnn nnnnnnnnnn nnnnnnnnnn nnnnnnnngn nnnnnnnnnn nnnnnnnnnn
     4681 nnnnnnnnnn nnnnnnnnnn nnnnnnnnnn nnnnnnnnnn nnnnnnnnnn nnnnnnnnnn
     4741 nnnnnnnnnn nnnnnnnnnn nnnnnnnnnn nnnnnnnnnn nnnccattcg ccattcaggc
     4801 tgcgcaactg ttgggaaggg cgatcggtgc gggcctcttc gctattacgc cagctggcga
     4861 aagggggatg tgctgcaagg cgattaagtt gggtaacgcc agggttttcc cagtcacgac
     4921 gttgtaaaac gacggccagt gaattgtaat acgactcact atagggcgaa ttgggcccga
     4981 cgtcgcatgc tcccggccgc catggcggcc gcgggaattc gattgggcga tgagtggt
//
