>Addgene plasmid #68172 | pHsp70B (GB0155) | addgene partial sequence | sequence record 125427 | SP6 5'-ATTTAGGTGACACTATAG-3'
TATGGTCGACCTGCAGGCGGCCGCGAATTCACTAGTGATTGGGCGATGAGTGGTCTCGGGAGAACTGCGA
AAAAAGGGAGCAATAAAGTTCAGAAACAAGCCCTTGACTGTATGTTGAGAAGAAATAAACATTACCTGCC
ATGGTCTTTCCCAGTCAAGTGGCATAGGCCAAGCTCCAAACCATCCTCCAATAATTGCTCCATATGCTGG
AACTAAGAGCATATGTTCTATAATTCCGATTGGTCTAAAAGAAAAAAAAAAGATGGATTAACAACAACAT
AAAGTGTGTGAATTATCATACTAGGTAGCATAAGTGACTTACTTTAGTGAAGCAAAGATACGATGCCAAT
CTATCCATGATGCACCTAAAACTGCAGTTGCTGGTACAACCTATGAAAATCAAAATCATCAGACACCATC
AAAAGGTTTGTTTCAAACTGCAGAAATACACATATGGCATGGTATTAACATCTTTTAAGTCATGGACACT
GCAGCTTACCGTGAAAACAGACATTAGAAAGGACCAGTGAATTGTTTTTGATAGAGATCTGCATAAGATG
AGAAGGTAATACTCATGTCAGCTTTTGAAAATCACACAATCTCCATGCAGAAGTCAGACCACAACCAGCA
TTAAGGAGCCTCATTTTTAATCTGGACAACTGAAAAGTCCAGATTTACAATCAACATTTCCACAATTAGA
AAGAAATAAAAAGATATAGAGAAAGAAGATCTTAGTGAAACATACTGCATTCCAATAGGTGCACCCAA
