>Addgene plasmid #68172 | pHsp70B (GB0155) | addgene partial sequence | sequence record 127842 | T7 5'-TAATACGACTCACTATAGGG-3'
CTCCGGCCGCCATGGCGGCCGCGGGAATTCGATTGGGCGATGAGTGGTCTCGCATTTGCTAAAAAAAAGC
TTCAGTAATTGAATGAAATTGGAAGTGAGGTTTTTCGATTTCTTTTGTTTGTTTATCTGTTTGATGAAGA
ATCGGAAACGATGGAAGAAGCTATATATACGAATCCGACGAGAGGAACGAGACATTTCGAGAAAAAAGGT
CGTGGCACAACCCAGGGGATTGTGGAAAGGTGGAGAAATCGCGCAAACGTACAAGAGAGTTCTGGATTCA
CCGACCGGGATATATTTTATCTCCGGCGACCGCTTGATAATTAAATGGGCCTATTAAAGCCCATATGGTA
TAAACTTGTAGGCCCGTATATAGAATAAAAGGCCCAGTGTAAGTTCTGGAGGATTTTCAATATTTTGTTT
ACGTCTTCTTTCTTCACTTGTTCTGTGATTTCGAAGACGAGAAAGGAAAAGCCATGAAAGAGGCGAAGGA
GAAGAAGAATCCAGAAATCTCCGTTAGTATCACGATATCAACTTGGGGGGCTTTTGCTGTTTATGTGATT
ACTGGGTTATTTCTGATCTTCGGATTTCACGTGGTCCGTAACAAATACTCTGTCGATCTCATTTCTGATC
CAACTCTCACTCTGCGTCTGCTATGGGTACTAAAACTTTCTTTCATAACCTGGTTGCTAGTGGATATTTT
TCAGTTAATTTTAGCCTTTTTGTTTTGATGTTGATATTCAGATTATTGAGTTCCCGATCGTGGTAATCAT
CTACAGCTTGTTCCGACGAAACCCAGAGAA
